>Addgene plasmid #31703 | pMXs-MB | addgene full sequence | sequence record 252616 | Addgene NGS Result
AATGAAAGACCCCACCTGTAGGTTTGGCAAGCTAGCTTAAGTAACGCCATTTTGCAAGGCATGGAAAAAT
ACATAACTGAGAATAGAAAAGTTCAGATCAAGGTCAGGAACAGATGGAACAGCTGAATATGGGCCAAACA
GGATATCTGTGGTAAGCAGTTCCTGCCCCGGCTCAGGGCCAAGAACAGATGGAACAGCTGAATATGGGCC
AAACAGGATATCTGTGGTAAGCAGTTCCTGCCCCGGCTCAGGGCCAAGAACAGATGGTCCCCAGATGCGG
TCCAGCCCTCAGCAGTTTCTAGAGAACCATCAGATGTTTCCAGGGTGCCCCAAGGACCTGAAATGACCCT
GTGCCTTATTTGAACTAACCAATCAGTTCGCTTCTCGCTTCTGTTCGCGCGCTTCTGCTCCCCGAGCTCA
ATAAAAGAGCCCACAACCCCTCACTCGGCGCGCCAGTCCTCCGATTGACTGAGTCGCCCGGGTACCCGTG
TATCCAATAAACCCTCTTGCAGTTGCATCCGACTTGTGGTCTCGCTGTTCCTTGGGAGGGTCTCCTCTGA
GTGATTGACTACCCGTCAGCGGGGGTCTTTCATTTGGGGGCTCGTCCGGGATCGGGAGACCCCTGCCCAG
GGACCACCGACCCACCACCGGGAGGTAAGCTGGCCAGCAACTTATCTGTGTCTGTCCGATTGTCTAGTGT
CTATGACTGATTTTATGCGCCTGCGTCGGTACTAGTTAGCTAACTAGCTCTGTATCTGGCGGACCCGTGG
TGGAACTGACGAGTTCGGAACACCCGGCCGCAACCCTGGGAGACGTCCCAGGGACTTCGGGGGCCGTTTT
TGTGGCCCGACCTGAGTCCAAAAATCCCGATCGTTTTGGACTCTTTGGTGCACCCCCCTAATAGGAGGGA
TATGTGGTTCTGGTAGGAGACGAGAACCTAAAACAGTTCCCGCCTCCGTCTGAATTTTTGCTTTCGGTTT
GGGACCGAAGCCGCGCCGCGCGTCTTGTCTGCTGCAGCATCGTTCTGTGTTGTCTCTGTCTGACTGTGTT
TCTGTATTTGTCTGAAAATTAGGGCCAGACTGTTACCACTCCCTTAAGTTTGACCTTAGGTCACTGGAAA
GATGTCGAGCGGATCGCTCACAACCAGTCGGTAGATGTCAAGAAGAGACGTTGGGTTACCTTCTGCTCTG
CAGAATGGCCAACCTTTAACGTCGGATGGCCGCGAGACGGCACCTTTAACCGAGACCTCATCACCCAGGT
TAAGATCAAGGTCTTTTCACCTGGCCCGCATGGACACCCAGACCAGGTCCCCTACATCGTGACCTGGGAA
GCCTTGGCTTTTGACCCCCCTCCCTGGGTCAAGCCCTTTGTACACCCTAAGCCTCCGCCTCCTCTTCCTC
CATCCGCCCCGTCTCTCCCCCTTGAACCTCCTCGTTCGACCCCGCCTCGATCCTCCCTTTATCCAGCCCT
CACTCCTTCTCTAGGCGCCCCCATATGGCCATATGAGATCTTATATGGGGCACCCCCGCCCCTTGTAAAC
TTCCCTGACCCTGACATGACAAGAGTTACTAACAGCCCCTCTCTCCAAGCTCACTTACAGGCTCTCTACT
TAGTCCAGCACGAAGTCTGGAGACCTCTGGCGGCAGCCTACCAAGAACAACTGGACCGACCGGTGGTACC
TCACCCTTACCGAGTCGGCGACACAGTGTGGGTCCGCCGACACCAGACTAAGAACCTAGAACCTCGCTGG
AAAGGACCTTACACAGTCCTGCTGACCACCCCCACCGCCCTCAAAGTAGACGGCATCGCAGCTTGGATAC
ACGCCGCCCACGTGAAGGCTGCCGACCCCGGGGGTGGACCATCCTCTAGACTGCCGGATCTAGCTAGTTA
ATTAAGGATCCGTTAACAAGCTTCGGAGAGGGAGTCCAAAATCCTCTTACTCTTAAGAGTCAGACATTCT
GAGATTGCCAGTGTTATTCATGTTTAAGTCTGTGTAAATAATTGAGCTTATTAATGTTTGAAGTAACACA
ACCCCATTTGCACTCTTAACGGAAGGCAAACTTGTTTTAGAAATAGTAACTCACAGTTCACTTACTTGCT
GTGTGTGTGTGTGTGTGTTTATCCAGGTGAGTCTGCAGATCTGGCAAAGAAGAGTTCGTGGAAGACTTCA
AGGTTACACTCCTGGAGTATGCCTTGGCCATGTCAAAGTGCTAACAGTGCAGGTAGCTTTTTGAGTTCTA
CTGCAGTGCCAGCACTTCTTACATTACCATGGTGATTTAATCAGAGGCCGCTGAGTCCCCTGGTTTCTGC
ATAGTTAGATTGTGGATGTTTTTGAGCTGCTCCTTGTAATGTGTCTCTTGTGTTAAGGTGCATCTAGTGC
TGTTAGTGAAGCAGCTTACAATCTACTGCCCTAAATGCCCCTTCTCGCACAGGCTACTTCTTACCTTGCA
TTTGAAAAGCATATCTTGAGAAATGATTTGAACGGCACAAGTTTCAAAGGCTCTTTCAGTGTTTCGCCGA
GAAACAGATGGCGGAGACTGTAGTATACAGTTGTGTAGAAGAACAAGCTCGGATCCTAGTAGTGCCAAAG
TGCTCATAGTGCAGGTAGTTTTTATACCACTCTACTGCAGTGTGAGCACTTCTAGTACTCCTGGATCAAC
CAAGGTCTTGTTGAAGCAACTACAGCGCAAGGACATTGCTACTTACGATTAGTTTTGCAGATTTGCAGTT
CAGCGTATATGTGAATATATGGCTGTGCAAATCCATGCAAAACTGATTGTGGGAATGTGTACCTTTCTGC
ATCGTAATGGACACCTTTATGCACATCTTCAGCATCCATGCCCATTCATCCACAGGTGGGGATTGGTGGC
ATTACTTGTGTTAGATATAAAGTATTGCACTTGTCCCGGCCTGAGGAAGAAAGAGGGTTTTTAATCGTCT
TTTAGTTTCTGAGTATTGTAAGTTATGTTAGACTGTAATTATGAAATGAACTGTTTTGCTGTTATCAGGT
GGAACACGATGCAATTTTGGTTGGTGTAATAGGAGGAAAATTGCACGGTATCCATCTGTAAACCGCAGGA
CCTATGTGGACAGCCGTCTATCAGTGCTATAGTAAGATTGTAAAATCCTTTAGCTAGTCATTGCTTTGAA
CACATTTGGGAATTCGTATACACTAGTGACTACAAGGACGACGATGACAAGTGATAAATAACTTCGTATA
ATGTATGCTATACGAAGTTATTCTAGTATTTAAATGCCCTCGAGCTGACTGCGGCCGCCAGCACAGTGGT
CGACGATAAAATAAAAGATTTTATTTAGTCTCCAGAAAAAGGGGGGAATGAAAGACCCCACCTGTAGGTT
TGGCAAGCTAGCTTAAGTAACGCCATTTTGCAAGGCATGGAAAAATACATAACTGAGAATAGAGAAGTTC
AGATCAAGGTCAGGAACAGATGGAACAGCTGAATATGGGCCAAACAGGATATCTGTGGTAAGCAGTTCCT
GCCCCGGCTCAGGGCCAAGAACAGATGGAACAGCTGAATATGGGCCAAACAGGATATCTGTGGTAAGCAG
TTCCTGCCCCGGCTCAGGGCCAAGAACAGATGGTCCCCAGATGCGGTCCAGCCCTCAGCAGTTTCTAGAG
AACCATCAGATGTTTCCAGGGTGCCCCAAGGACCTGAAATGACCCTGTGCCTTATTTGAACTAACCAATC
AGTTCGCTTCTCGCTTCTGTTCGCGCGCTTCTGCTCCCCGAGCTCAATAAAAGAGCCCACAACCCCTCAC
TCGGGGCGCCAGTCCTCCGATTGACTGAGTCGCCCGGGTACCCGTGTATCCAATAAACCCTCTTGCAGTT
GCATCCGACTTGTGGTCTCGCTGTTCCTTGGGAGGGTCTCCTCTGAGTGATTGACTACCCGTCAGCGGGG
GTCTTTCACATGCAGCATGTATCAAAATTAATTTGGTTTTTTTTCTTAAGTATTTACATTAAATGGCCAT
AGTTGCATTAATGAATCGGCCAACGCGCGGGGAGAGGCGGTTTGCGTATTGGGCGCTCTTCCGCTTCCTC
GCTCACTGACTCGCTGCGCTCGGTCGTTCGGCTGCGGCGAGCGGTATCAGCTCACTCAAAGGCGGTAATA
CGGTTATCCACAGAATCAGGGGATAACGCAGGAAAGAACATGTGAGCAAAAGGCCAGCAAAAGGCCAGGA
ACCGTAAAAAGGCCGCGTTGCTGGCGTTTTTCCATAGGCTCCGCCCCCCTGACGAGCATCACAAAAATCG
ACGCTCAAGTCAGAGGTGGCGAAACCCGACAGGACTATAAAGATACCAGGCGTTTCCCCCTGGAAGCTCC
CTCGTGCGCTCTCCTGTTCCGACCCTGCCGCTTACCGGATACCTGTCCGCCTTTCTCCCTTCGGGAAGCG
TGGCGCTTTCTCATAGCTCACGCTGTAGGTATCTCAGTTCGGTGTAGGTCGTTCGCTCCAAGCTGGGCTG
TGTGCACGAACCCCCCGTTCAGCCCGACCGCTGCGCCTTATCCGGTAACTATCGTCTTGAGTCCAACCCG
GTAAGACACGACTTATCGCCACTGGCAGCAGCCACTGGTAACAGGATTAGCAGAGCGAGGTATGTAGGCG
GTGCTACAGAGTTCTTGAAGTGGTGGCCTAACTACGGCTACACTAGAAGAACAGTATTTGGTATCTGCGC
TCTGCTGAAGCCAGTTACCTTCGGAAAAAGAGTTGGTAGCTCTTGATCCGGCAAACAAACCACCGCTGGT
AGCGGTGGTTTTTTTGTTTGCAAGCAGCAGATTACGCGCAGAAAAAAAGGATCTCAAGAAGATCCTTTGA
TCTTTTCTACGGGGTCTGACGCTCAGTGGAACGAAAACTCACGTTAAGGGATTTTGGTCATGAGATTATC
AAAAAGGATCTTCACCTAGATCCTTTTGCGGCCGGCCGCAAATCAATCTAAAGTATATATGAGTAAACTT
GGTCTGACAGTTACCAATGCTTAATCAGTGAGGCACCTATCTCAGCGATCTGTCTATTTCGTTCATCCAT
AGTTGCCTGACTCCCCGTCGTGTAGATAACTACGATACGGGAGGGCTTACCATCTGGCCCCAGTGCTGCA
ATGATACCGCGAGACCCACGCTCACCGGCTCCAGATTTATCAGCAATAAACCAGCCAGCCGGAAGGGCCG
AGCGCAGAAGTGGTCCTGCAACTTTATCCGCCTCCATCCAGTCTATTAATTGTTGCCGGGAAGCTAGAGT
AAGTAGTTCGCCAGTTAATAGTTTGCGCAACGTTGTTGCCATTGCTACAGGCATCGTGGTGTCACGCTCG
TCGTTTGGTATGGCTTCATTCAGCTCCGGTTCCCAACGATCAAGGCGAGTTACATGATCCCCCATGTTGT
GCAAAAAAGCGGTTAGCTCCTTCGGTCCTCCGATCGTTGTCAGAAGTAAGTTGGCCGCAGTGTTATCACT
CATGGTTATGGCAGCACTGCATAATTCTCTTACTGTCATGCCATCCGTAAGATGCTTTTCTGTGACTGGT
GAGTACTCAACCAAGTCATTCTGAGAATAGTGTATGCGGCGACCGAGTTGCTCTTGCCCGGCGTCAATAC
GGGATAATACCGCGCCACATAGCAGAACTTTAAAAGTGCTCATCATTGGAAAACGTTCTTCGGGGCGAAA
ACTCTCAAGGATCTTACCGCTGTTGAGATCCAGTTCGATGTAACCCACTCGTGCACCCAACTGATCTTCA
GCATCTTTTACTTTCACCAGCGTTTCTGGGTGAGCAAAAACAGGAAGGCAAAATGCCGCAAAAAAGGGAA
TAAGGGCGACACGGAAATGTTGAATACTCATACTCTTCCTTTTTCAATATTATTGAAGCATTTATCAGGG
TTATTGTCTCATGAGCGGATACATATTTGAATGTATTTAGAAAAATAAACAAATAGGGGTTCCGCGCACA
TTTCCCCGAAAAGTGCCACCTGCAT
Features (pLannotate 1.2.2; 19 found; start..end, strand, type, name):
      1..594     +  LTR            LTR: long terminal repeat from Moloney murine leukemia virus
    657..856     +  misc_feature   MMLV Ψ: packaging signal of Moloney murine leukemia virus (MMLV)
    908..996     +  misc_feature   MESV Ψ (fragment): packaging signal of murine embryonic stem cell virus
   1073..1489    +  CDS            gag (truncated): truncated Moloney murine leukemia virus (MMLV) gag gene lacking the start codon
   1499..1873    +  misc_feature   pol region: Moloney murine leukemia virus (MMLV) pol region containing the splice acceptor site
   2193..2269    +  ncRNA          mir-17: Accession: RF00051 - mir-17 microRNA precursor family
   2353..2434    +  ncRNA          mir-17: Accession: RF00051 - mir-17 microRNA precursor family
   2575..2653    +  ncRNA          mir-17: Accession: RF00051 - mir-17 microRNA precursor family
   2703..2782    +  ncRNA          mir-19: Accession: RF00245 - mir-19 microRNA precursor family
   2843..2922    +  ncRNA          mir-92: Accession: RF00464 - mir-92 microRNA precursor family
   2991..3078    +  ncRNA          mir-363: Accession: RF01898 - microRNA mir-363
   3181..3201    +  CDS            FLAG (fragment): FLAG® epitope tag, followed by an enterokinase cleavage site
   3208..3241    -  protein_bind   loxP: Cre-mediated recombination occurs in the 8-bp core sequence (GCATACAT). Cre recombinase
   3337..3458    +  LTR            3' LTR (ΔU3) (fragment): self-inactivating 3' long terminal repeat (LTR) from Moloney murine leukemia virus
   3459..3928    +  LTR            LTR: long terminal repeat from Moloney murine leukemia virus
   3994..4046    -  CDS            lacI (fragment): lac repressor; lacI; The lac repressor binds to the lac operator to inhibit transcription in E. coli. This inhibition can be relieved by adding lactose or isopropyl-β-D-thiogalactopyranoside (IPTG).
   4229..4817    -  rep_origin     ori: high-copy-number ColE1/pMB1/pBR322/pUC origin of replication
   4981..5841    -  CDS            AmpR: β-lactamase; bla; confers resistance to ampicillin, carbenicillin, and related antibiotics
   5842..5946    -  promoter       AmpR promoter: bla
