[The description below was written by a language model from this plasmid's Addgene catalogue record and pLannotate feature annotations shown in this document.]
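Description:
pMXs-MB is a Moloney murine leukemia virus-based retroviral vector built on the pMXs backbone for delivering and expressing the mouse miR-106a-363 microRNA cluster in mammalian cells. In bacteria it is maintained as a high-copy plasmid through a ColE1/pUC-type origin and selected with ampicillin via a β-lactamase gene under its own promoter. No mammalian selection marker or fluorescent reporter is annotated.

The viral portion has the standard pMXs layout. A 5′ MMLV LTR is followed by the packaging signal, a truncated gag segment lacking its start codon, and a pol-derived region carrying a splice acceptor. Together these allow the transcript to be packaged into virions when gag, pol and env are supplied in trans by a packaging cell line. No internal promoter is annotated, so the insert is presumably transcribed from the 5′ LTR after integration.

The roughly 1.2 kb mouse genomic fragment was cloned between HindIII and EcoRI sites. The feature table resolves it into six consecutive precursor hairpins: three of the mir-17 family, then one each of the mir-19, mir-92 and mir-363 families, which fits a polycistronic cluster processed by the host microRNA machinery into individual mature miRNAs.

Downstream of the insert lie a partial FLAG tag match and a single loxP site. These appear to be backbone remnants with no stated function here. They are followed by the 3′ LTR, part of which the software labels as a ΔU3 fragment.

The associated publication concerns microRNA clusters in somatic cell reprogramming and the mesenchymal-to-epithelial transition. This suggests the vector was used to overexpress the cluster in reprogramming experiments, although the record does not state its specific role.
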