Addgene plasmid #31703: pMXs-MB
Depositing lab: Duanqing Pei. Depositing organization: Chinese Academy of Science. Publication: MicroRNA cluster 302-367 enhances somatic cell reprogramming by accelerating a mesenchymal-to-epithelial transition. Liao B, Bao X, Liu L, Feng S, Zovoilis A, Liu W, Xue Y, Cai J, Guo X, Qin B, Zhang R, Wu J, Lai L, Teng M, Niu L, Zhang B, Esteban MA, Pei D. J Biol Chem. 2011 May 13. 286(19):17359-64. 10.1074/jbc.C111.235960 PubMed 21454525.
Backbone
  Vector backbone: pMXs
  Backbone size w/o insert (bp): 4600
  Vector type: Mammalian Expression, Retroviral
Growth in bacteria
  Bacterial resistance: Ampicillin, 100 μg/mL
  Growth temperature: 37°C
  Growth strain: DH5alpha
  Copy number: High Copy
Gene/Insert
  Gene/Insert name: miR-106a-363
  Species: M. musculus (mouse)
  Insert size (bp): 1246
  Cloning method: Restriction Enzyme; 5′ cloning site Hind III (not destroyed); 3′ cloning site EcoRI (not destroyed)
  Sequencing primers: 5′ gacggcatcgcagcttggat
Terms and licenses: Academic/Nonprofit Terms; Industry Terms: Not Available to Industry
Depositor comments: miR-106a-363 micro RNA sequence - caaagtgctaacagtgcaggtag
How to cite: pMXs-MB was a gift from Duanqing Pei (Addgene plasmid # 31703 ; http://n2t.net/addgene:31703 ; RRID:Addgene_31703)
