>Addgene plasmid #31703 | pMXs-MB | addgene partial sequence | sequence record 45176 | pMX-S1811 5'-GACGGCATCGCAGCTTGGATACAC-3'
CATCCTCTAGACTGCCGGATCTAGCTAGTTAATTAAGGATCCGTTAACAAGCTTCGGAGAGGGAGTCCAA
AATCCTCTTACTCTTAAGAGTCAGACATTCTGAGATTGCCAGTGTTATTCATGTTTAAGTCTGTGTAAAT
AATTGAGCTTATTAATGTTTGAAGTAACACAACCCCATTTGCACTCTTAACGGAAGGCAAACTTGTTTTA
GAAATAGTAACTCACAGTTCACTTACTTGCTGTGTGTGTGTGTGTGTGTTTATCCAGGTGAGTCTGCAGA
TCTGGCAAAGAAGAGTTCGTGGAAGACTTCAAGGTTACACTCCTGGAGTATGCCTTGGCCATGTCAAAGT
GCTAACAGTGCAGGTAGCTTTTTGAGTTCTACTGCAGTGCCAGCACTTCTTACATTACCATGGTGATTTA
ATCAGAGGCCGCTGAGTCCCCTGGTTTCTGCATAGTTAGATTGTGGATGTTTTTGAGCTGCTCCTTGTAA
TGTGTCTCTTGTGTTAAGGTGCATCTAGTGCTGTTAGTGAAGCAGCTTACAATCTACTGCCCTAAATGCC
CCTTCTCGCACAGGCTACTTCTTACCTTGCATTTGAAAAGCATATCTTGAGAAATGATTTGAACGGCACA
AGTTTCAAAGGCTCTTTCAGTGTTTCGCCGAGAAACAGATGGCGGAGACTGTAGTATACAGTTGTGTAGA
AGAACAAGCTCGGATCCTAGTAGTGCCAAAGTGCTCATAGTGCAGGTAGTTTTTATACCACTCTACTGCA
GTGTGAGCACTTCTAGTACTCCTGGATCAACCAAGGTCTTGTTGAAGCACCTACAGCGCAAGGACATTGC
TACTTACGAT
