>Addgene plasmid #31703 | pMXs-MB | addgene partial sequence | sequence record 46480 | mMB-F 5'-TCCTGGATCAACCAAGGTCT-3'
ATTGCTCTTACGATTAGTTTTGCAGATTTGCAGTTCAGCGTATATGTGAATATATGGCTGTGCAAATCCA
TGCAAAACTGATTGTGGGAATGTGTACCTTTCTGCATCGTAATGGACACCTTTATGCACATCTTCAGCAT
CCATGCCCATTCATCCACAGGTGGGGATTGGTGGCATTACTTGTGTTAGATATAAAGTATTGCACTTGTC
CCGGCCTGAGGAAGAAAGAGGGTTTTTAATCGTCTTTTAGTTTCTGAGTATTGTAAGTTATGTTAGACTG
TAATTATGAAATGAACTGTTTTGCTGTTATCAGGTGGAACACGATGCAATTTTGGTTGGTGTAATAGGAG
GAAAATTGCACGGTATCCATCTGTAAACCGCAGGACCTATGTGGACAGCCGTCTATCAGTGCTATAGTAA
GATTGTAAAATCCTTTAGCTAGTCATTGCTTTGAACACATTTGGGAATTCGTATACACTAGTGACTACAA
GGACGACGATGACAAGTGATAAATAACTTCGTATAATGTATGCTATACGAAGTTATTCTAGTATTTAAAT
GCCCTCGAGCTGACTGCGGCCGCCAGCACAGTGGTCGACGATAAAATAAAAGATTTTATTTAGTCTCCAG
AAAAAGGGGGGAATGAAAGACCCCACCTGTAGGTTTGGCAAGCTAGCTTAAGTAACGCCATTTTGCAAGG
CATGGAAAAATACATAACTGAGAATAGAGAAGTTCAGATCAAGGTCAGGAACAGATGGAACAGCTGAATA
TGGGCCAAACAGGATATCTGTGGTAAGCAGTTCCTGCCCCGGCTCAGGGCCAAGAACAGATGGANCAGCT
GAATATGGGNCCAANCAGGANATCTGTGGTAAGCAGTTCCTGCCCCCGG
